Addgene plasmid #45393: pBEST-p15A-PLlacO1-lacI-T500
Depositing lab: Vincent Noireaux. Depositing organization: University of Minnesota. Publication: Efficient cell-free expression with the endogenous E. Coli RNA polymerase and sigma factor 70. Shin J, Noireaux V. J Biol Eng. 2010 Jun 24;4:8. 10.1186/1754-1611-4-8 PubMed 20576148.
Backbone
  Vector backbone: pBEST-Luc
  Backbone manufacturer: Promega
  Backbone size w/o insert (bp): 4486
  Total vector size (bp): 4486
  Vector type: Bacterial Expression
Growth in bacteria
  Bacterial resistance: Ampicillin, 100 μg/mL
  Growth temperature: 37°C
  Growth strain: JM109
  Copy number: Low Copy
Gene/Insert
  Gene/Insert name: lac repressor (alt name: lacI)
  Species: e. coli
  Insert size (bp): 1082
  GenBank ID: AAC73448.1
  Promoter: PL-lacO1
  Cloning method: Restriction Enzyme; 5′ cloning site sphI (not destroyed); 3′ cloning site NheI (not destroyed)
  Sequencing primers: 5′ -; 3′ -
Terms and licenses: Academic/Nonprofit Terms; Industry Terms: Not Available to Industry
How to cite: pBEST-p15A-PLlacO1-lacI-T500 was a gift from Vincent Noireaux (Addgene plasmid # 45393 ; http://n2t.net/addgene:45393 ; RRID:Addgene_45393)
