[The description below was written by a language model from this plasmid's Addgene catalogue record and pLannotate feature annotations shown in this document.]
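Description:
pBEST-p15A-PLlacO1-lacI-T500 is a bacterial expression plasmid derived from the Promega pBEST-Luc backbone, in which the original replication origin has been exchanged for p15A. The feature table confirms an intact p15A origin, which gives a low-to-medium copy number and is compatible with ColE1-type plasmids in the same cell. Selection is by ampicillin through a β-lactamase gene driven by its native bla promoter. Small annotated fragments of a tetracycline resistance gene, an RSF origin, the pBR322 bom region and the lambda O gene appear to be leftover backbone or cloning remnants rather than functional parts. The catalogue lists a total size of 4,486 bp, identical to the stated backbone size, whereas the depositor's full sequence is 3,697 nt. The two figures disagree, and the sequence record is probably the better guide.

The payload is the E. coli lac repressor gene lacI (about 1.1 kb), preceded by a ribosome binding site related to that of bacteriophage T7 gene 10. It is transcribed from PL-lacO1, a hybrid promoter that combines the lambda PL promoter with lac operator sites. One lac operator is annotated just upstream of the coding region across the plasmid's circular junction. Because the repressor binds operators in its own promoter, the cassette should be negatively autoregulated and relievable by IPTG or lactose. The name indicates a T500 transcription terminator downstream of lacI, although the annotation does not detect it. The associated publication concerns cell-free expression using the endogenous E. coli RNA polymerase and sigma factor 70. This suggests use as a LacI source for building repressible gene circuits in such extracts or in vivo, though the record does not state this purpose.
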