Features (pLannotate 1.2.2; 10 found; start..end, strand, type, name):
      7..27      +  RBS            RBS (fragment): efficient ribosome binding site from bacteriophage T7 gene 10 (Olins and Rangwala, 1989)
     31..1110    +  CDS            lacI: LACI_ECOLI - Experimental evidence at protein level: Swiss-Prot protein existence level 1. Repressor of the lactose operon. Binds allolactose as an inducer. From Escherichia coli (strain K12).
   1153..1277    +  CDS            TcR (fragment): tetracycline efflux protein; tet; confers resistance to tetracycline
   1403..1947    +  rep_origin     p15A ori: Plasmids containing the medium-copy-number p15A origin of replication can be propagated in E. coli cells that contain a second plasmid with the ColE1 origin.
   2035..2090    +  rep_origin     RSF ori (fragment): Plasmids containing the RSF 1030 origin of replication can be propagated in E. coli cells that contain additional plasmids with compatible origins.
   2189..2210    -  misc_feature   bom (fragment): basis of mobility region from pBR322
   2314..3174    -  CDS            AmpR: β-lactamase; bla; confers resistance to ampicillin, carbenicillin, and related antibiotics
   3175..3279    -  promoter       AmpR promoter: bla
   3381..3635    +  CDS            O (fragment): VRPO_LAMBD - Protein inferred from homology: Swiss-Prot protein existence level 3. Necessary for the bidirectional replication of DNA. It interacts with the ori (origin of replication) region of the genome during the initiation of replication. From Escherichia phage lambda (Bacteriophage lambda).
   3662..3678    +  protein_bind   lac operator: The lac repressor binds to the lac operator to inhibit transcription in E. coli. This inhibition can be relieved by adding lactose or isopropyl-β-D-thiogalactopyranoside (IPTG). lac repressor encoded by lacI
>Addgene plasmid #45393 | pBEST-p15A-PLlacO1-lacI-T500 | depositor full sequence | sequence record 63378 | pBEST-p15A-PLlacO1-lacI-T500 sequence 3697 bps
AATAATTTTGTTTAACTTTAAGAAGGATCCATGAAACCAGTAACGTTATACGATGTCGCAGAGTATGCCG
GTGTCTCTTATCAGACCGTTTCCCGCGTGGTGAACCAGGCCAGCCACGTTTCTGCGAAAACGCGGGAAAA
AGTGGAAGCGGCGATGGCGGAGCTGAATTACATTCCCAACCGCGTGGCACAACAACTGGCGGGCAAACAG
TCGTTGCTGATTGGCGTTGCCACCTCCAGTCTGGCCCTGCACGCGCCGTCGCAAATTGTCGCGGCGATTA
AATCTCGCGCCGATCAACTGGGTGCCAGCGTGGTGGTGTCGATGGTAGAACGAAGCGGCGTCGAAGCCTG
TAAAGCGGCGGTGCACAATCTTCTCGCGCAACGCGTCAGTGGGCTGATCATTAACTATCCGCTGGATGAC
CAGGATGCCATTGCTGTGGAAGCTGCCTGCACTAATGTTCCGGCGTTATTTCTTGATGTCTCTGACCAGA
CACCCATCAACAGTATTATTTTCTCCCATGAAGACGGTACGCGACTGGGCGTGGAGCATCTGGTCGCATT
GGGTCACCAGCAAATCGCGCTGTTAGCGGGCCCATTAAGTTCTGTCTCGGCGCGTCTGCGTCTGGCTGGC
TGGCATAAATATCTCACTCGCAATCAAATTCAGCCGATAGCGGAACGGGAAGGCGACTGGAGTGCCATGT
CCGGTTTTCAACAAACCATGCAAATGCTGAATGAGGGCATCGTTCCCACTGCGATGCTGGTTGCCAACGA
TCAGATGGCGCTGGGCGCAATGCGCGCCATTACCGAGTCCGGGCTGCGCGTTGGTGCGGATATCTCGGTA
GTGGGATACGACGATACCGAAGACAGCTCATGTTATATCCCGCCGTTAACCACCATCAAACAGGATTTTC
GCCTGCTGGGGCAAACCAGCGTGGACCGCTTGCTGCAACTCTCTCAGGGCCAGGCGGTGAAGGGCAATCA
GCTGTTGCCCGTCTCACTGGTGAAAAGAAAAACCACCCTGGCGCCCAATACGCAAACCGCCTCTCCCCGC
GCGTTGGCCGATTCATTAATGCAGCTGGCACGACAGGTTTCCCGACTGGAAAGCGGGCAGTGAGAGCTCG
AGCAAAGCCCGCCGAAAGGCGGGCTTTTCTGTGTCGACCGATGCCCTTGAGAGCCTTCAACCCAGTCAGC
TCCTTCCGGTGGGCGCGGGGCATGACTATCGTCGCCGCACTTATGACTGTCTTCTTTATCATGCAACTCG
TAGGACAGGTGCCGGCATGATAAGCTGTCAAACATGAGAATTACAACTTATATCGTATGGGGCTGACTTC
AGGTGCTACATTTGAAGAGATAAATTGCACTGAAATCTAGAAATATTTTATCTGATTAATAAGATGATCT
TCTTGAGATCGTTTTGGTCTGCGCGTAATCTCTTGCTCTGAAAACGAAAAAACCGCCTTGCAGGGCGGTT
TTTCGAAGGTTCTCTGAGCTACCAACTCTTTGAACCGAGGTAACTGGCTTGGAGGAGCGCAGTCACCAAA
ACTTGTCCTTTCAGTTTAGCCTTAACCGGCGCATGACTTCAAGACTAACTCCTCTAAATCAATTACCAGT
GGCTGCTGCCAGTGGTGCTTTTGCATGTCTTTCCGGGTTGGACTCAAGACGATAGTTACCGGATAAGGCG
CAGCGGTCGGACTGAACGGGGGGTTCGTGCATACAGTCCAGCTTGGAGCGAACTGCCTACCCGGAACTGA
GTGTCAGGCGTGGAATGAGACAAACGCGGCCATAACAGCGGAATGACACCGGTAAACCGAAAGGCAGGAA
CAGGAGAGCGCACGAGGGAGCCGCCAGGGGAAACGCCTGGTATCTTTATAGTCCTGTCGGGTTTCGCCAC
CACTGATTTGAGCGTCAGATTTCGTGATGCTTGTCAGGGGGGCGGAGCCTATGGAAAAACGGCTTTGCCG
CGGCCCTCTCACTTCCCTGTTAAGTATCTTCCTGGCATCTTCCAGGAAATCTCCGCCCCGTTCGTAAGCC
ATTTCCGCTCGCCGCAGTCGAACGACCGAGCGTAGCGAGTCAGTGAGCGAGGAAGCGGAATATATCCTGT
ATCACATATTCTGCTGACGCACCGGTGCAGCCTTTTTTCTCCTGCCACATGAAGCACTTCACTGACACCC
TCATCAGTGCCAACATAGTAAGCCAGTATACACTCCGCTAGGGTCATGAGATTATCAAAAAGGATCTTCA
CCTAGATCCTTTTAAATTAAAAATGAAGTTTTAAATCAATCTAAAGTATATATGAGTAAACTTGGTCTGA
CAGTTACCAATGCTTAATCAGTGAGGCACCTATCTCAGCGATCTGTCTATTTCGTTCATCCATAGTTGCC
TGACTCCCCGTCGTGTAGATAACTACGATACGGGAGGGCTTACCATCTGGCCCCAGTGCTGCAATGATAC
CGCGAGACCCACGCTCACCGGCTCCAGATTTATCAGCAATAAACCAGCCAGCCGGAAGGGCCGAGCGCAG
AAGTGGTCCTGCAACTTTATCCGCCTCCATCCAGTCTATTAATTGTTGCCGGGAAGCTAGAGTAAGTAGT
TCGCCAGTTAATAGTTTGCGCAACGTTGTTGCCATTGCTACAGGCATCGTGGTGTCACGCTCGTCGTTTG
GTATGGCTTCATTCAGCTCCGGTTCCCAACGATCAAGGCGAGTTACATGATCCCCCATGTTGTGCAAAAA
AGCGGTTAGCTCCTTCGGTCCTCCGATCGTTGTCAGAAGTAAGTTGGCCGCAGTGTTATCACTCATGGTT
ATGGCAGCACTGCATAATTCTCTTACTGTCATGCCATCCGTAAGATGCTTTTCTGTGACTGGTGAGTACT
CAACCAAGTCATTCTGAGAATAGTGTATGCGGCGACCGAGTTGCTCTTGCCCGGCGTCAATACGGGATAA
TACCGCGCCACATAGCAGAACTTTAAAAGTGCTCATCATTGGAAAACGTTCTTCGGGGCGAAAACTCTCA
AGGATCTTACCGCTGTTGAGATCCAGTTCGATGTAACCCACTCGTGCACCCAACTGATCTTCAGCATCTT
TTACTTTCACCAGCGTTTCTGGGTGAGCAAAAACAGGAAGGCAAAATGCCGCAAAAAAGGGAATAAGGGC
GACACGGAAATGTTGAATACTCATACTCTTCCTTTTTCAATATTATTGAAGCATTTATCAGGGTTATTGT
CTCATGAGCGGATACATATTTGAATGTATTTAGAAAAATAAACAAATAGGGGTTCCGCGCACATTTCCCC
GAAAAGTGCCACCTGACGTCTAAGAAACCATTATTATCATGACATTAACCTATAAAAATAGGCGTATCAC
GAGGCCCTTTCGTCTTCAAGAATTCTGGCGAATCCTCTGACCAGCCAGAAAACGACCTTTCTGTGGTGAA
ACCGGATGCTGCAATTCAGAGCGGCAGCAAGTGGGGGACAGCAGAAGACCTGACCGCCGCAGAGTGGATG
TTTGACATGGTGAAGACTATCGCACCATCAGCCAGAAAACCGAATTTTGCTGGGTGGGCTAACGATATCC
GCCTGATGCGTGAACGTGACGGACGTAACCACCGCGACATGTGTGTGCTGTTCCGCTGGGCATGCATAAA
TGTGAGCGGATAACATTGACATTGTGAGCGGATAACAAGATACTGAGCACAGCTAGC
