>Addgene plasmid #45393 | pBEST-p15A-PLlacO1-lacI-T500 | addgene partial sequence | sequence record 65249 | LacI-R 5'-GGCATACTCTGCGACATCGT-3'
GGATCCTTCTTAAAGTTAAACAAAATTATTGCTAGCTGTGCTCAGTATCTTGTTATCCGCTCACAATGTC
AATGTTATCCGCTCACATTTATGCATGCCCAGCGGAACAGCACACACATGTCGCGGTGGTTACGTCCGTC
ACGTTCACGCATCAGGCGGATATCGTTAGCCCACCCAGCAAAATTCGGTTTTCTGGCTGATGGTGCGATA
GTCTTCACCATGTCAAACATCCACTCTGCGGCGGTCAGGTCTTCTGCTGTCCCCCACTTGCTGGCGCTCT
GAATTGCAGCATCCGGTTTCACCACAGAAAGGTCGTTTTCTGGCTGGTCAGAGGATTCGCCAGAATTCTT
GAAGACGAAAGGGCCTCGTGATACGCCTATTTTTATAGGTTAATGTCATGATAATAATGGTTTCTTAGAC
GTCAGGTGGCACTTTTCGGGGAAATGTGCGCGGAACCCCTATTTGTTTATTTTTCTAAATACATTCAAAT
ATGTATCCGCTCATGAGACAATAACCCTGATAAATGCTTCAATAATATTGAAAAAGGAAGAGTATGAGTA
TTCAACATTTCCGTGTCGCCCTTATTCCCTTTTTTGCGGCATTTTGCCTTCCTGTTTTTGCTCACCCAGA
AACGCTGGTGAAAGTAAAAGATGCTGAAGATCAGTTGGGTGCACGAGTGGGTTACATCGAACTGGATCTC
AACAGCGGTAAGATCCTTGAGAGTTTTCGCCCCGAAGAACGTTTTCCAATGATGAGCACTTTTAAAGTTC
TGCTATGTGGCGCGGTATTATCCCGTATTGACGCCGGGCAAGAGCAACTCGGTCGCCGCATACACTATTC
TCAGAATGACTTGGTTGAGTACTCACCAGTCACAGAAAAGCATCTTACGGATGGCATGACAGTAAGAGAA
TTATGCAGTGCTGCCATAACCATGAGTGATAACACTGCGGCCAACTTACTTCTGACAACGATCGGAGGAC
CGAAGGAGCTAACCGCTTTTTTGCACAACATGGGGGATCATGTAACTCGCCTTGATCGTTGGGAACCGGA
GCTGAATGAAGCC
